Addgene plasmid #230574: AiP1175 - pAAV-AiE2039m-minBG-FlpO-WPRE-HGHpA
Purpose: AiE2039m is an enhancer sequence, designed to drive AAV-mediated transgene expression in specific populations of brain cells
Depositing lab: Allen Institute for Brain Science & Bosiljka Tasic. Depositing organization: Allen Institute. Publication: A suite of enhancer AAVs and transgenic mouse lines for genetic access to cortical cell types. Ben-Simon Y, Hooper M, Narayan S, Daigle TL, Dwivedi D, Way SW, Oster A, Stafford DA, Mich JK, Taormina MJ, Martinez RA, Opitz-Araya X, Roth JR, Alexander JR, Allen S, Amster A, Arbuckle J, Ayala A, Baker PM, Bakken TE, Barcelli T, Barta S, Bendrick J, Bertagnolli D, Bielstein C, Bishwakarma P, Bowlus J, Boyer G, Brouner K, Casian B, Casper T, Chakka AB, Chakrabarty R, Chance RK, Chavan S, Clark M, Colbert K, Collman F, Daniel S, Departee M, DiValentin P, Donadio N, Dotson N, Egdorf T, Fliss T, Gabitto M, Garcia J, Gary A, Gasperini M, Gloe J, Goldy J, Gore BB, Graybuck L, Greisman N, Haeseleer F, Halterman C, Haradon Z, Hastings SD, Helback O, Ho W, Hockemeyer D, Huang C, Huff S, Hunker A, Johansen N, Jones D, Juneau Z, Kalmbach B, Kannan M, Khem S, Kussick E, Kutsal R, Larsen R, Lee C, Lee AY, Leibly M, Lenz GH, Li S, Liang E, Lusk N, Madigan Z, Malloy J, Malone J, McCue R, Melchor J, Mollenkopf T, Moosman S, Morin E, Newman D, Ng L, Ngo K, Omstead V, Otto S, Oyama A, Pena N, Pham T, Phillips E, Pom CA, Potekhina L, Ransford S, Ray PL, Rette D, Reynoldson C, Rimorin C, Rocha D, Ruiz A, Sanchez REA, Sawyer L, Sedeno-Cortes A, Sevigny JP, Shapovalova N, Shepard N, Shulga L, Sigler AR, Siverts L, Soliman S, Somasundaram S, Staats B, Stewart K, Szelenyi E, Tieu M, Trader C, Tran A, van Velthoven CTJ, Walker M, Wang Y, Weed N, Wirthlin M, Wood T, Wynalda B, Yao Z, Zhou T, Ariza J, Dee N, Reding M, Ronellenfitch K, Mufti S, Sunkin SM, Smith KA, Esposito L, Waters J, Thyagarajan B, Yao S, Lein ES, Zeng H, Levi BP, Ngai J, Ting JT, Tasic B. Cell. 2025 May 16:S0092-8674(25)00513-6. doi: 10.1016/j.cell.2025.05.002. PubMed 40403729.
Backbone
  Vector backbone: pAAV2
  Vector type: AAV
Growth in bacteria
  Bacterial resistance: Ampicillin, 100 μg/mL
  Growth temperature: 37°C
  Growth strain: NEB Stable
  Copy number: High Copy
Gene/Insert
  Gene/Insert name: FlpO
  Species: Synthetic
  Promoter: minBG
  Cloning method: Restriction Enzyme; 5′ cloning site MluI (unknown if destroyed); 3′ cloning site AflII (unknown if destroyed)
Terms and licenses: Academic/Nonprofit Terms; Industry Terms: Not Available to Industry
How to cite: AiP1175 - pAAV-AiE2039m-minBG-FlpO-WPRE-HGHpA was a gift from Allen Institute for Brain Science & Bosiljka Tasic (Addgene plasmid # 230574 ; http://n2t.net/addgene:230574 ; RRID:Addgene_230574)
