[The description below was written by a language model from this plasmid's Addgene catalogue record and pLannotate feature annotations shown in this document.]
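Description:
AiP1175 - pAAV-AiE2039m-minBG-FlpO-WPRE-HGHpA is an adeno-associated virus transfer plasmid built on a pAAV2 backbone and intended for packaging into recombinant AAV for delivery to brain tissue. It is maintained in bacteria as a high-copy plasmid through a ColE1/pUC-type origin and selected with ampicillin via the β-lactamase gene and its native promoter. An f1 phage origin and small remnants of pBR322 bom and rop sequences are also present in the backbone. The 6,174 nt sequenced record shows one complete AAV2 inverted terminal repeat and, at the other end of the cassette, only two short ITR fragments. This may reflect the difficulty of sequencing or annotating these repeats rather than a real truncation.

Between the ITRs lies a single expression cassette. According to the catalogue fields, the enhancer AiE2039m is placed upstream of the minimal beta-globin promoter (minBG), which on its own gives little transcription, so expression depends on the cell-type-selective activity of the enhancer. Neither element was recognised by the automated annotation, but an unannotated stretch between the FlpO coding sequence and the upstream ITR fragments is where they would sit. The payload is FlpO, a mouse codon-optimised, thermostable Flp recombinase carrying an SV40 nuclear localisation signal, which recombines FRT sites. It is followed by a WPRE to boost transcript stability and expression, and a human growth hormone polyadenylation signal.

The construct belongs to a collection of enhancer AAVs for genetic access to cortical cell types. It would typically be paired with Flp-dependent reporter or effector alleles or viruses to label or manipulate enhancer-defined populations. The record does not specify which cell population AiE2039m targets.
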