Features (pLannotate 1.2.2; 14 found; start..end, strand, type, name):
     96..147     +  misc_feature   bom (fragment): basis of mobility region from pBR322
    152..292     -  repeat_region  AAV2 ITR: inverted terminal repeat of adeno-associated virus serotype 2 inverted
    332..808     -  polyA_signal   hGH poly(A) signal: human growth hormone polyadenylation signal
    840..1428    -  misc_feature   WPRE: woodchuck hepatitis virus posttranscriptional regulatory element
   1428..1452    -  misc_feature   MCS (fragment): pBluescript multiple cloning site
   1453..2751    -  CDS            FLPo: nuclear-targeted site-specific recombinase FLPo is a mouse codon-optimized fusion between the SV40 nuclear localization signal and a thermostable version of the Saccharomyces cerevisiae site-specific recombinase FLP. Recombination occurs at FRT sequences.
   3634..3661    -  repeat_region  AAV2 ITR (fragment): inverted terminal repeat of adeno-associated virus serotype 2 inverted
   3690..3717    -  repeat_region  AAV2 ITR (fragment): inverted terminal repeat of adeno-associated virus serotype 2 inverted
   3790..4378    -  rep_origin     ori: high-copy-number ColE1/pMB1/pBR322/pUC origin of replication
   4549..5409    -  CDS            AmpR: β-lactamase; bla; confers resistance to ampicillin, carbenicillin, and related antibiotics
   5410..5514    -  promoter       AmpR promoter: bla
   5609..5644    +  CDS            rop (fragment): Rop protein, which maintains plasmids at low copy number; rop
   5746..5795    +  misc_feature   bom (fragment): basis of mobility region from pBR322
   5796..77      -  rep_origin     f1 ori (across the origin) (sequence partly withheld): f1 bacteriophage origin of replication; arrow indicates direction of (+) strand synthesis
>Addgene plasmid #230574 | AiP1175 - pAAV-AiE2039m-minBG-FlpO-WPRE-HGHpA | addgene full sequence | sequence record 466203 | Addgene NGS Result
[95 nt withheld, positions 1-95]
TATGCGGTGTGAAATACCGCACAGATGCGTAAGGAGAAAATACCGCATCAGGCGCCCCTGCAGGCAGCTG
CGCGCTCGCTCGCTCACTGAGGCCGCCCGGGCAAAGCCCGGGCGTCGGGCGACCTTTGGTCGCCCGGCCT
CAGTGAGCGAGCGAGCGCGCAGAGAGGGAGTGGCCAACTCCATCACTAGGGGTTCCTGCGGCCGCTCGGT
CCGCACGTGGTTACCTACAAAATCAGAAGGACAGGGAAGGGAGCAGTGGTTCACGCCTGTAATCCCAGCA
ATTTGGGAGGCCAAGGTGGGTAGATCACCTGAGATTAGGAGTTGGAGACCAGCCTGGCCAATATGGTGAA
ACCCCGTCTCTACCAAAAAAACAAAAATTAGCTGAGCCTGGTCATGCATGCCTGGAATCCCAACAACTCG
GGAGGCTGAGGCAGGAGAATCGCTTGAACCCAGGAGGCGGAGATTGCAGTGAGCCAAGATTGTGCCACTG
CACTCCAGCTTGGTTCCCAATAGACCCCGCAGGCCCTACAGGTTGTCTTCCCAACTTGCCCCTTGCTCCA
TACCACCCCCCTCCACCCCATAATATTATAGAAGGACACCTAGTCAGACAAAATGATGCAACTTAATTTT
ATTAGGACAAGGCTGGTGGGCACTGGAGTGGCAACTTCCAGGGCCAGGAGAGGCACTGGGGAGGGGTCAC
AGGGATGCCACCCGTAGATCTCTCGAGCAGCGCTCGGTATCGATGCGGGGAGGCGGCCCAAAGGGAGATC
CGACTCGTCTGAGGGCGAAGGCGAAGACGCGGAAGAGGCCGCAGAGCCGGCAGCAGGCCGCGGGAAGGAA
GGTCCGCTGGATTGAGGGCCGAAGGGACGTAGCAGAAGGACGTCCCGCGCAGAATCCAGGTGGCAACATA
GGCGAGCAGCCAAGGAAAGGACGATGATTTCCCCGACAACACCACGGAATTGTCAGTGCCCAACAGCCGA
GCCCCTGTCCAGCAGCGGGCAAGGCAGGCGGCGATGAGTTCCGCCGTGGCAATAGGGAGGGGGAAAGCGA
AAGTCCCGGAAAGGAGCTGACAGGTGGTGGCAATGCCCCAACCAGTGGGGGTTGCGTCAGCAAACACAGT
GCACACCACGCCACGTTGCCTGACAACGGGCCACAACTCCTCATAAAGAGACAGCAACCAGGATTTATAC
AAGGAGGAGAAAATGAAAGCCATACGGGAAGCAATAGCATGATACAAAGGCATTAAAGCAGCGTATCCAC
ATAGCGTAAAAGGAGCAACATAGTTAAGAATACCAGTCAATCTTTCACAAATTTTGTAATCCAGAGGTTG
ATTATCGATAAGCTTGATATCGAATTCTCAGATCCGCCTGTTGATGTAGCTGCTCAGGTAGTCCAGCACC
TCCTGGCTGATGATGCCGTTCCAGGCGGGGTATCTGATGCTGCCCTCGGCGCTGCCCTTCAGCTGCTCGA
TGTGCTGCCACTCCTCGATGGGGTTGGTCTCGTCCTTCAGGGCGATCATCTCCTTGCTGATGGGGTCGTA
GGCGTAGTACCTGGACACCAGGGCGAAGTAGTGGTCGGGGATGGCGGTGATCTGGTGGGTGTAGGTGGTC
CTGGCCACGGCGGAGGCCCTCTTGTCGCTCCAGTTGCCCACCACGTTTGTCAGCTCGGTCAGGCCCTTCA
TGCTCAGAAAGCTGGTCATCAGGTGCCTGCCGATGTGGCTCTTAGGGCCGTTCTTGATAGCGAAGATGGG
GTAGGGGGCGTTCTTCTTCAGGGCCTTGTTGTAGCTGCGCACCAGGTTGTCCTTCAGCAGCTGGTACTCC
TGCTTGTTGCTGCTGCTGTTGCCGGTCCTGTTCACTCTCTTCAGCACGGGCTCGCTGTTCCTCAGGAACT
CGTCCAGGTACACCAGGGGGTCGATCCTGCCTCTGGCGCTGAAAAAGTAGATGTGCCTGGACACGCTTGT
CTTGGTCTCGGTCACCAGGCACTGAATGATCACGCCCAGGTACTTGTTCTGCACCAGCTTGAAGCTCTTG
GGGTCCACGTTCTTGATGTCGCTGAACCTGCCGCAGTTGATGAATGTGGCCAGGAACAGGAACTGGTACA
GGGTCTTGGTCTTGGTGAACCTGCTGGTGTACTCGAAGCTGTTCAGGATCTTCTCGGTGATCTCCCAGAT
GCTCTCGCCCTCGGACAGCAGGGCCTTCAGCATCTTCTTGCTGTGGCTGTTGCCCTTGTCGGCCTCCTCG
CTGCTCTCGAACTGCAGCTGCAGGCTGGACACGATGTCGGTGATGTCGCTCTGGTGCTTCTGGCCGTTGT
AAGGGATGATGGTGAACTCCCAGGCGGGGATCAGCTTCTTCAGGCTGGCCTCCAGGATGGTGGCCTTCTG
GGTCTTGTACTTGAACTGCAGGCTCTTGTTCACGATGTCGAAGCTCAGGCTGTTGCTGATGATGGTGTTG
TAGCTCATGAAGGTGGCCCTCTTGATGGCGGTGCCGTTGTGGGTGATCATCCAGCACAGGTAGGTCAGCT
CGGCGGCACAGCTGGCGATCTTCTCGCCGCTGGGCCTCTCGAATCTCTCCACGAACTGCCGCACCAGCAC
CTTGGGGGGGGTCTTGCACAGGATGTCGAACTGGCTCATCACCTTCCTCTTCTTCTTAGGAGCCATGGTG
GCCACGCCAGAAGCAAATGTAAGCAATAGATGGCTCTGCCCTGACTTTTATGCCCAGCCCGAGCTCCTTA
AGGATAGAGGAGACAAGGGGGCTGCATTACCAGACACTAGAGGAACATGGGTCCCTAGGCCAGAGATTCC
CTATCATCGTGACCCTGGCTCCAGCACTGATAAAGCAGAGGCGGTCCCGTGGGTAGTGACAGGGTAAGCG
GCTGAGCCACAGGCACAGAGGCGCCTCTGGGACAGATGGGAGGGACCCTGAGAGTAGGCCCTGGGAAGGG
GGCCATGGCGTCCTGCCGGCACACGCGGTTGTCCCTGTAGGCCTCTCTTGGAAGGGGAGCTGCTCTTCCT
CCATCCTTCTCCAAGTCAGAAGCAAGGCTCACAATGGAGCAATCAAGACCACTCTTCGGGCTTTGTTCTA
GTCAAAGGAGACGGGGGTGCTTCTGGGGGCTCCATTCAAAGCCCAACTGGTAGGAAGCCACAGAGCATCT
GAGGCTGCTCTATTTCAGGGCCTCTCTGCTTCCTGTTCCCAGCTTCCTGTTCTCCCCCCATCCCCTGATA
CCCCGGAGGGGCCGGGAGGACCAAATACACCAGCAAAGAAAGACCTGGGCCGGGGAGGGGCAGCTCCTTG
CTCTAACCCTCTCTCTCTCTCTCTCTCTGCACGGTCCCCCAGCTCCGTGAAGGATGTGCAGTGTCCCACC
CTGCTCTGAGCGGCTCCCCTATGCTGTCGCCAGCACAGCTGTCTGAGGTCATGTGACTGACAGGCGTGAA
CGCTTTGCAGTGGCCTCTGTCTCATGGGCACCAACCACTTAGTGCCCAACCAGTCTTTAACGCGTGCGGC
CGCAGGAACCCCTAGTGATGGAGTTGGCCACTCCCTCTCTGCGCGCTCGCTCGCTCACTGAGGCCGGGCG
ACCAAAGGTCGCCCGACGCCCGGGCGGCCTCAGTGAGCGAGCGAGCGCGCAGCTGCCTGCAGGACATGTG
AGCAAAAGGCCAGCAAAAGGCCAGGAACCGTAAAAAGGCCGCGTTGCTGGCGTTTTTCCATAGGCTCCGC
CCCCCTGACGAGCATCACAAAAATCGACGCTCAAGTCAGAGGTGGCGAAACCCGACAGGACTATAAAGAT
ACCAGGCGTTTCCCCCTGGAAGCTCCCTCGTGCGCTCTCCTGTTCCGACCCTGCCGCTTACCGGATACCT
GTCCGCCTTTCTCCCTTCGGGAAGCGTGGCGCTTTCTCATAGCTCACGCTGTAGGTATCTCAGTTCGGTG
TAGGTCGTTCGCTCCAAGCTGGGCTGTGTGCACGAACCCCCCGTTCAGCCCGACCGCTGCGCCTTATCCG
GTAACTATCGTCTTGAGTCCAACCCGGTAAGACACGACTTATCGCCACTGGCAGCAGCCACTGGTAACAG
GATTAGCAGAGCGAGGTATGTAGGCGGTGCTACAGAGTTCTTGAAGTGGTGGCCTAACTACGGCTACACT
AGAAGAACAGTATTTGGTATCTGCGCTCTGCTGAAGCCAGTTACCTTCGGAAAAAGAGTTGGTAGCTCTT
GATCCGGCAAACAAACCACCGCTGGTAGCGGTGGTTTTTTTGTTTGCAAGCAGCAGATTACGCGCAGAAA
AAAAGGATCTCAAGAAGATCCTTTGATCTTTTCTACGGGGTCTGACGCTCAGTGGAACGAAAACTCACGT
TAAGGGATTTTGGTCATGAGATTATCAAAAAGGATCTTCACCTAGATCCTTTTAAATTAAAAATGAAGTT
TTAAATCAATCTAAAGTATATATGAGTAAACTTGGTCTGACAGTTACCAATGCTTAATCAGTGAGGCACC
TATCTCAGCGATCTGTCTATTTCGTTCATCCATAGTTGCCTGACTCCCCGTCGTGTAGATAACTACGATA
CGGGAGGGCTTACCATCTGGCCCCAGTGCTGCAATGATACCGCGAGACCCACGCTCACCGGCTCCAGATT
TATCAGCAATAAACCAGCCAGCCGGAAGGGCCGAGCGCAGAAGTGGTCCTGCAACTTTATCCGCCTCCAT
CCAGTCTATTAATTGTTGCCGGGAAGCTAGAGTAAGTAGTTCGCCAGTTAATAGTTTGCGCAACGTTGTT
GCCATTGCTACAGGCATCGTGGTGTCACGCTCGTCGTTTGGTATGGCTTCATTCAGCTCCGGTTCCCAAC
GATCAAGGCGAGTTACATGATCCCCCATGTTGTGCAAAAAAGCGGTTAGCTCCTTCGGTCCTCCGATCGT
TGTCAGAAGTAAGTTGGCCGCAGTGTTATCACTCATGGTTATGGCAGCACTGCATAATTCTCTTACTGTC
ATGCCATCCGTAAGATGCTTTTCTGTGACTGGTGAGTACTCAACCAAGTCATTCTGAGAATAGTGTATGC
GGCGACCGAGTTGCTCTTGCCCGGCGTCAATACGGGATAATACCGCGCCACATAGCAGAACTTTAAAAGT
GCTCATCATTGGAAAACGTTCTTCGGGGCGAAAACTCTCAAGGATCTTACCGCTGTTGAGATCCAGTTCG
ATGTAACCCACTCGTGCACCCAACTGATCTTCAGCATCTTTTACTTTCACCAGCGTTTCTGGGTGAGCAA
AAACAGGAAGGCAAAATGCCGCAAAAAAGGGAATAAGGGCGACACGGAAATGTTGAATACTCATACTCTT
CCTTTTTCAATATTATTGAAGCATTTATCAGGGTTATTGTCTCATGAGCGGATACATATTTGAATGTATT
TAGAAAAATAAACAAATAGGGGTTCCGCGCACATTTCCCCGAAAAGTGCCACCTGACGTCTAAGAAACCA
TTATTATCATGACATTAACCTATAAAAATAGGCGTATCACGAGGCCCTTTCGTCTCGCGCGTTTCGGTGA
TGACGGTGAAAACCTCTGACACATGCAGCTCCCGGAGACGGTCACAGCTTGTCTGTAAGCGGATGCCGGG
AGCAGACAAGCCCGTCAGGGCGCGTCAGCGGGTGTTGGCGGGTGTCGGGGCTGGCTTAACTATGCGGCAT
CAGAGCAGATTGTACTGAGAGTGCACCATAAAATTGTAAACGTTAATATTTTGTTAAAATTCGCGTTAAA
TTTTTGTTAAATCAGCTCATTTTTTAACCAATAGACCGAAATCGGCAAAATCCCTTATAAATCAAAAGAA
TAGCCCGAGATAGAGT
[37 nt withheld, positions 5922-5958]
AAAGAACGTGGACTCCAACGTCAAAGG
[141 nt withheld, positions 5986-6126]
G
[46 nt withheld, positions 6128-6173]
A
